>Addgene plasmid #168255 | pBAD-wtBlc | addgene full sequence | sequence record 333251 | Addgene NGS Result
CATAAACTGCCAGGCATCAAATTAAGCAGAAGGCCATCCTGACGGATGGCCTTTTTGCGTTTCTACAAAC
TCTTTTGTTTATTTTTCTAAATACATTCAAATATGTATCCGCTCATGAGACAATAACCCTGATAAATGCT
TCAATAATATTGAAAAAGGAAGAGTATGAGTATTCAACATTTCCGTGTCGCCCTTATTCCCTTTTTTGCG
GCATTTTGCCTTCCTGTTTTTGCTCACCCAGAAACGCTGGTGAAAGTAAAAGATGCTGAAGATCAGTTGG
GTGCACGAGTGGGTTACATCGAACTGGATCTCAACAGCGGTAAGATCCTTGAGAGTTTTCGCCCCGAAGA
ACGTTTTCCAATGATGAGCACTTTTAAAGTTCTGCTATGTGGCGCGGTATTATCCCGTGTTGACGCCGGG
CAAGAGCAACTCGGTCGCCGCATACACTATTCTCAGAATGACTTGGTTGAGTACTCACCAGTCACAGAAA
AGCATCTTACGGATGGCATGACAGTAAGAGAATTATGCAGTGCTGCCATAACCATGAGTGATAACACTGC
GGCCAACTTACTTCTGACAACGATCGGAGGACCGAAGGAGCTAACCGCTTTTTTGCACAACATGGGGGAT
CATGTAACTCGCCTTGATCGTTGGGAACCGGAGCTGAATGAAGCCATACCAAACGACGAGCGTGACACCA
CGATGCCTGTAGCAATGGCAACAACGTTGCGCAAACTATTAACTGGCGAACTACTTACTCTAGCTTCCCG
GCAACAATTAATAGACTGGATGGAGGCGGATAAAGTTGCAGGACCACTTCTGCGCTCGGCCCTTCCGGCT
GGCTGGTTTATTGCTGATAAATCTGGAGCCGGTGAGCGTGGGTCTCGCGGTATCATTGCAGCACTGGGGC
CAGATGGTAAGCCCTCCCGTATCGTAGTTATCTACACGACGGGGAGTCAGGCAACTATGGATGAACGAAA
TAGACAGATCGCTGAGATAGGTGCCTCACTGATTAAGCATTGGTAACTGTCAGACCAAGTTTACTCATAT
ATACTTTAGATTGATTTAAAACTTCATTTTTAATTTAAAAGGATCTAGGTGAAGATCCTTTTTGATAATC
TCATGACCAAAATCCCTTAACGTGAGTTTTCGTTCCACTGAGCGTCAGACCCCGTAGAAAAGATCAAAGG
ATCTTCTTGAGATCCTTTTTTTCTGCGCGTAATCTGCTGCTTGCAAACAAAAAAACCACCGCTACCAGCG
GTGGTTTGTTTGCCGGATCAAGAGCTACCAACTCTTTTTCCGAAGGTAACTGGCTTCAGCAGAGCGCAGA
TACCAAATACTGTCCTTCTAGTGTAGCCGTAGTTAGGCCACCACTTCAAGAACTCTGTAGCACCGCCTAC
ATACCTCGCTCTGCTAATCCTGTTACCAGTGGCTGCTGCCAGTGGCGATAAGTCGTGTCTTACCGGGTTG
GACTCAAGACGATAGTTACCGGATAAGGCGCAGCGGTCGGGCTGAACGGGGGGTTCGTGCACACAGCCCA
GCTTGGAGCGAACGACCTACACCGAACTGAGATACCTACAGCGTGAGCTATGAGAAAGCGCCACGCTTCC
CGAAGGGAGAAAGGCGGACAGGTATCCGGTAAGCGGCAGGGTCGGAACAGGAGAGCGCACGAGGGAGCTT
CCAGGGGGAAACGCCTGGTATCTTTATAGTCCTGTCGGGTTTCGCCACCTCTGACTTGAGCGTCGATTTT
TGTGATGCTCGTCAGGGGGGCGGAGCCTATGGAAAAACGCCAGCAACGCGGCCTTTTTACGGTTCCTGGC
CTTTTGCTGGCCTTTTGCTCACATGTTCTTTCCTGCGTTATCCCCTGATTCTGTGGATAACCGTATTACC
GCCTTTGAGTGAGCTGATACCGCTCGCCGCAGCCGAACGACCGAGCGCAGCGAGTCAGTGAGCGAGGAAG
CGGAAGAGCGCCTGATGCGGTATTTTCTCCTTACGCATCTGTGCGGTATTTCACACCGCATATGGTGCAC
TCTCAGTACAATCTGCTCTGATGCCGCATAGTTAAGCCAGTATACACTCCGCTATCGCTACGTGACTGGG
TCATGGCTGCGCCCCGACACCCGCCAACACCCGCTGACGCGCCCTGACGGGCTTGTCTGCTCCCGGCATC
CGCTTACAGACAAGCTGTGACCGTCTCCGGGAGCTGCATGTGTCAGAGGTTTTCACCGTCATCACCGAAA
CGCGCGAGGCAGCAGATCAATTCGCGCGCGAAGGCGAAGCGGCATGCATAATGTGCCTGTCAAATGGACG
AAGCAGGGATTCTGCAAACCCTATGCTACTCCGTCAAGCCGTCAATTGTCTGATTCGTTACCAATTATGA
CAACTTGACGGCTACATCATTCACTTTTTCTTCACAACCGGCACGGAACTCGCTCGGGCTGGCCCCGGTG
CATTTTTTAAATACCCGCGAGAAATAGAGTTGATCGTCAAAACCAACATTGCGACCGACGGTGGCGATAG
GCATCCGGGTGGTGCTCAAAAGCAGCTTCGCCTGGCTGATACGTTGGTCCTCGCGCCAGCTTAAGACGCT
AATCCCTAACTGCTGGCGGAAAAGATGTGACAGACGCGACGGCGACAAGCAAACATGCTGTGCGACGCTG
GCGATATCAAAATTGCTGTCTGCCAGGTGATCGCTGATGTACTGACAAGCCTCGCGTACCCGATTATCCA
TCGGTGGATGGAGCGACTCGTTAATCGCTTCCATGCGCCGCAGTAACAATTGCTCAAGCAGATTTATCGC
CAGCAGCTCCGAATAGCGCCCTTCCCCTTGCCCGGCGTTAATGATTTGCCCAAACAGGTCGCTGAAATGC
GGCTGGTGCGCTTCATCCGGGCGAAAGAACCCCGTATTGGCAAATATTGACGGCCAGTTAAGCCATTCAT
GCCAGTAGGCGCGCGGACGAAAGTAAACCCACTGGTGATACCATTCGCGAGCCTCCGGATGACGACCGTA
GTGATGAATCTCTCCTGGCGGGAACAGCAAAATATCACCCGGTCGGCAAACAAATTCTCGTCCCTGATTT
TTCACCACCCCCTGACCGCGAATGGTGAGATTGAGAATATAACCTTTCATTCCCAGCGGTCGGTCGATAA
AAAAATCGAGATAACCGTTGGCCTCAATCGGCGTTAAACCCGCCACCAGATGGGCATTAAACGAGTATCC
CGGCAGCAGGGGATCATTTTGCGCTTCAGCCATACTTTTCATACTCCCGCCATTCAGAGAAGAAACCAAT
TGTCCATATTGCATCAGACATTGCCGTCACTGCGTCTTTTACTGGCTCTTCTCGCTAACCAAACCGGTAA
CCCCGCTTATTAAAAGCATTCTGTAACAAAGCGGGACCAAAGCCATGACAAAAACGCGTAACAAAAGTGT
CTATAATCACGGCAGAAAAGTCCACATTGATTATTTGCACGGCGTCACACTTTGCTATGCCATAGCATTT
TTATCCATAAGATTAGCGGATCCTACCTGACGCTTTTTATCGCAACTCTCTACTGTTTCTCCATACCCGT
TTTTTGGGCTAACAGGAGGAATTAACCATGGGGGGTTCTCATCATCATCATCATCATCTCGAATCAACCA
GCTTGTACAAGAAATCCAGCTCCACGCCGCCGCGTGGCGTGACCGTAGTAAATAATTTCGACGCCAAACG
TTATCTCGGTACCTGGTATGAGATTGCCCGTTTTGATCACCGCTTTGAACGTGGACTGGAAAAAGTCACC
GCAACATACAGCCTGCGTGATGACGGCGGCCTGAATGTCATTAATAAAGGCTATAACCCTGACAGAGGAA
TGTGGCAGCAGAGTGAAGGGAAAGCGTACTTTACCGGCGCACCAACTCGCGCTGCGCTGAAAGTGTCATT
CTTTGGTCCTTTCTATGGCGGTTATAACGTTATTGCACTCGATCGGGAATACCGCCATGCGCTGGTTTGC
GGCCCGGACCGCGACTACCTGTGGATACTCTCCCGCACGCCAACCATTTCTGACGAAGTGAAACAGGAGA
TGCTGGCAGTCGCGACCCGGGAAGGGTTTGATGTCAGTAAATTTATTTGGGTACAGCAGCCTGGTAGTTA
GAAGCTTGGCTGTTTTGGCGGATGAGAGAAGATTTTCAGCCTGATACAGATTAAATCAGAACGCAGAAGC
GGTCTGATAAAACAGAATTTGCCTGGCGGCAGTAGCGCGGTGGTCCCACCTGACCCCATGCCGAACTCAG
AAGTGAAACGCCGTAGCGCCGATGGTAGTGTGGGGTCTCCCCATGCGAGAGTAGGGAACTGCCAGGCATC
AAATAAAACGAAAGGCTCAGTCGAAAGACTGGGCCTTTCGTTTTATCTGTTGTTTGTCGGTGAACGCTCT
CCTGAGTAGGACAAATCCGCCGGGAGCGGATTTGAACGTTGCGAAGCAACGGCCCGGAGGGTGGCGGGCA
GGACGCCCGC
Features (pLannotate 1.2.2; 12 found; start..end, strand, type, name):
     28..55      +  terminator     rrnB T2 terminator: transcription terminator T2 from the E. coli rrnB gene
     74..165     +  promoter       AmpR promoter: bla
    166..1026    +  CDS            AmpR: β-lactamase; bla; confers resistance to ampicillin, carbenicillin, and related antibiotics
   1197..1785    +  rep_origin     ori: high-copy-number ColE1/pMB1/pBR322/pUC origin of replication
   1971..2111    -  misc_feature   bom: basis of mobility region from pBR322
   2213..2253    -  CDS            rop (fragment): Rop protein, which maintains plasmids at low copy number; rop
   2375..3253    -  CDS            araC: L-arabinose regulatory protein; araC
   3280..3564    +  promoter       araBAD promoter: araBAD; promoter of the L-arabinose operon of E. coli; the araC regulatory gene is transcribed in the opposite direction (Guzman et al., 1995)
   3610..3627    +  CDS            capTEV™ (fragment): composite tag for in vivo biotinylation, TEV protease cleavage, and 6xHis tagging
   3655..4128    +  CDS            blc (fragment): BLC_ECOLI - Also known as yjeL. Experimental evidence at protein level: Swiss-Prot protein existence level 1. Involved in the storage or transport of lipids necessary for membrane maintenance under stressful conditions. Displays a binding preference for lysophospholipids. From Escherichia coli (strain K12).
   4221..4336    +  ncRNA          5S rRNA: Accession: RF00001 - 5S ribosomal RNA
   4340..4426    +  terminator     rrnB T1 terminator: Escherichia coli rrnB; transcription terminator T1 from the E. coli rrnB gene
