[The description below was written by a language model from this plasmid's Addgene catalogue record and pLannotate feature annotations shown in this document.]
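Description:
pBAD-wtBlc is a bacterial expression plasmid of about 4.5 kb, built on the pBAD backbone, for arabinose-inducible production of the wild-type Escherichia coli lipocalin Blc. It is maintained in E. coli through a ColE1/pBR322-type origin of replication and selected with ampicillin through the β-lactamase gene (AmpR) under its own promoter. The backbone also retains the pBR322 bom (basis of mobility) region and only a short fragment of rop. The catalogue lists the plasmid as low copy.

The payload is a 534 bp Blc coding sequence lacking its native signal peptide. Without that peptide the protein should remain in the cytoplasm rather than being exported and lipid-anchored, although the record does not spell this out. The insert was cloned between BamHI and HindIII sites, both preserved, and carries an N-terminal His-tag. In the feature table this tag appears as a short 6xHis-type match just upstream of the blc reading frame, and it is the kind of tag normally used for metal-affinity purification.

Transcription is driven by the araBAD promoter. The divergently oriented araC gene on the same plasmid encodes the regulator that represses the promoter in the absence of L-arabinose and activates it when the sugar is present, which gives tight, titratable expression. Downstream of the insert lie a 5S rRNA segment and the rrnB T1 and T2 terminators, which end transcription.

The associated publication investigated Blc as a potential heme-binding protein. The construct therefore serves to produce soluble recombinant wild-type Blc for purification and for biochemical or ligand-binding studies, and its name suggests use as a wild-type reference.
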