Addgene plasmid #168255: pBAD-wtBlc
Purpose: wild‐type E. coli lipocalin Blc without signal peptide
Depositing lab: Jens Meiler. Depositing organization: Vanderbilt University. Publication: Lipocalin Blc is a potential heme-binding protein. Bozhanova NG, Calcutt MW, Beavers WN, Brown BP, Skaar EP, Meiler J. FEBS Lett. 2021 Jan;595(2):206-219. doi: 10.1002/1873-3468.14001. Epub 2020 Dec 3. PubMed 33210733.
Backbone
  Vector backbone: pBAD
  Backbone size w/o insert (bp): 3958
  Total vector size (bp): 4492
  Vector type: Bacterial Expression
Growth in bacteria
  Bacterial resistance: Ampicillin, 100 μg/mL
  Growth temperature: 37°C
  Growth strain: DH5alpha
  Copy number: Low Copy
Gene/Insert
  Gene/Insert name: Lipocalin Blc
  Species: E. coli
  Insert size (bp): 534
  GenBank ID: NC_000913.3
  Promoter: araBAD
  Tag / fusion protein: His-tag (N terminal on insert)
  Cloning method: Restriction Enzyme; 5′ cloning site BamHI (not destroyed); 3′ cloning site HindIII (not destroyed)
  Sequencing primers: 5′ ATGCCATAGCATTTTTATCC; 3′ GATTTAATCTGTATCAGG
Terms and licenses: Academic/Nonprofit Terms; Industry Terms: Not Available to Industry
How to cite: pBAD-wtBlc was a gift from Jens Meiler (Addgene plasmid # 168255 ; http://n2t.net/addgene:168255 ; RRID:Addgene_168255)
