>Addgene plasmid #168255 | pBAD-wtBlc | depositor partial sequence | sequence record 326212 | pBAD_Fwd
GACGCTTTTTATCGCAACTCTCTACTGTTTCTCCATACCCGTTTTTTGGGCTAACAGGAGGAATTAACCA
TGGGGGGTTCTCATCATCATCATCATCATCTCGAATCAACCAGCTTGTACAAGAAATCCAGCTCCACGCC
GCCGCGTGGCGTGACCGTAGTAAATAATTTCGACGCCAAACGTTATCTCGGTACCTGGTATGAGATTGCC
CGTTTTGATCACCGCTTTGAACGTGGACTGGAAAAAGTCACCGCAACATACAGCCTGCGTGATGACGGCG
GCCTGAATGTCATTAATAAAGGCTATAACCCTGACAGAGGAATGTGGCAGCAGAGTGAAGGGAAAGCGTA
CTTTACCGGCGCACCAACTCGCGCTGCGCTGAAAGTGTCATTCTTTGGTCCTTTCTATGGCGGTTATAAC
GTTATTGCACTCGATCGGGAATACCGCCATGCGCTGGTTTGCGGCCCGGACCGCGACTACCTGTGGATAC
TCTCCCGCACGCCAACCATTTCTGACGAAGTGAAACAGGAGATGCTGGCAGTCGCGACCCGGGAAGGGTT
TGATGTCAGTAAATTTATTTGGGTACAGCAGCCTGGTAGTTAGAAGCTTGGCTGTTTTGGCGGATGAGAG
AAGATTTTCAGCCTGATACAGATTAAATCAGAACGCAGAAGCGGTCTGATAAAACAGAATTTGCCTGGCG
GCAGTAGCGCGGTGGTCCCACCTGACCCCATGCCGAACTCAGAAGTGAAACGCCGTAGCGCCGATGGTAG
TGTGGGGTCTCCCCATGCGAGAGTAGGGAACTGCCAGGCATCAAATAAAACGAAAGGCTCAGTCGAAAGA
CTGGGCCTTTCGTTTTATCTGTTGTTTGTCGGTGAACGCTCTCCTGAGTAGGACAAATCCGCCGGGAGCG
GATTTGAACGTTGCGAAGCAACGGCCC
